Addgene plasmid #227976: pFA6a-BioID2-HA3-KanMX6
Purpose: To insert HA-tagged biotin ligase, BioID2, at the C-terminus of genes; yeast BioID, KanMX6 marker
Depositing lab: Joseph Reese. Depositing organization: Pennsylvania State University. Publication: Characterization of BioID tagging systems in budding yeast and exploring the interactome of the Ccr4-Not complex. Pfannenstein J, Tyryshkin M, Gulden ME, Doud EH, Mosley AL, Reese JC. G3 (Bethesda). 2024 Sep 13:jkae221. doi: 10.1093/g3journal/jkae221. PubMed 39271111.
Backbone
  Vector backbone: pFa6
  Vector type: Yeast Expression
  Selectable markers: KanMX6 (select with G418)
Growth in bacteria
  Bacterial resistance: Ampicillin, 100 μg/mL
  Growth temperature: 37°C
  Growth strain: DH5alpha
  Copy number: High Copy
Gene/Insert
  Gene/Insert name: BioID2
  Species: Other
  Tag / fusion protein: HA tag (C terminal on insert)
  Cloning method: Ligation Independent Cloning
Terms and licenses: Academic/Nonprofit Terms; Industry Terms: Not Available to Industry
How to cite: pFA6a-BioID2-HA3-KanMX6 was a gift from Joseph Reese (Addgene plasmid # 227976 ; http://n2t.net/addgene:227976 ; RRID:Addgene_227976)
