[The description below was written by a language model from this plasmid's Addgene catalogue record and pLannotate feature annotations shown in this document.]
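Description:
pFA6a-BioID2-HA3-KanMX6 is a 4,981 bp yeast tagging template built on the pFA6a backbone, a family of plasmids used as PCR templates for modifying chromosomal genes in budding yeast. Although it is catalogued as a yeast expression vector, the feature table shows no yeast origin of replication, centromere or promoter upstream of the BioID2 coding sequence. This fits its stated purpose: the cassette is inserted at the C-terminus of a target gene, so the fusion would be expressed from that gene's own promoter. In E. coli the plasmid is maintained at high copy through a ColE1/pUC-type origin and selected with ampicillin via the β-lactamase gene and its promoter. Short lacI, rop and bom fragments are backbone remnants, and T7 and SP6 promoters flank the cassette region.

The payload begins with BioID2, the promiscuous R40G mutant of the Aquifex aeolicus biotin protein ligase, followed in the same orientation by three tandem HA epitopes that tag its C-terminus. The S. cerevisiae ADH1 terminator follows, providing transcription termination for the tagged locus. Immediately downstream sits the kanMX marker module, which allows integrants to be selected with G418. When fused to a protein of interest, BioID2 biotinylates nearby proteins, which can then be captured and identified, while the HA epitopes permit detection of the fusion. The record describes the plasmid as a tool for yeast BioID proximity labelling, and the associated work characterised BioID tagging systems in budding yeast and applied them to the interactome of the Ccr4-Not complex.
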