Features (pLannotate 1.2.2; 12 found; start..end, strand, type, name):
     61..756     +  CDS            BioID2: promiscuous R40G mutant of a biotin protein ligase from Aquifex aeolicus (Kim et al., 2016)
    772..861     +  CDS            3xHA: three tandem HA epitope tags
    894..1081    +  terminator     ADH1 terminator: S. cerevisiae ADH1; transcription terminator for the S. cerevisiae alcohol dehydrogenase 1 (ADH1) gene
   1156..2512    +  gene           kanMX: yeast selectable marker conferring kanamycin resistance (Wach et al., 1994)
   2617..2635    -  promoter       T7 promoter: promoter for bacteriophage T7 RNA polymerase
   2657..2710    -  CDS            lacI (fragment): lac repressor; lacI; The lac repressor binds to the lac operator to inhibit transcription in E. coli. This inhibition can be relieved by adding lactose or isopropyl-β-D-thiogalactopyranoside (IPTG).
   2893..3481    -  rep_origin     ori: high-copy-number ColE1/pMB1/pBR322/pUC origin of replication
   3652..4512    -  CDS            AmpR: β-lactamase; bla; confers resistance to ampicillin, carbenicillin, and related antibiotics
   4513..4617    -  promoter       AmpR promoter: bla
   4712..4747    +  CDS            rop (fragment): Rop protein, which maintains plasmids at low copy number; rop
   4849..4900    +  misc_feature   bom (fragment): basis of mobility region from pBR322
   4963..4981    +  promoter       SP6 promoter: promoter for bacteriophage SP6 RNA polymerase
>Addgene plasmid #227976 | pFA6a-BioID2-HA3-KanMX6 | addgene full sequence | sequence record 451855 | Addgene NGS Result
ACGCGGCCGCCAGCTGAAGCTTCGTACGCTGCAGGTCGACGGATCCCCGGGTTAATTAACTTCAAGAACC
TGATCTGGCTGAAGGAGGTGGACAGCACCCAGGAGAGACTGAAGGAGTGGAACGTGAGCTACGGCACCGC
CCTGGTGGCCGACAGACAGACCAAGGGCAGAGGCGGCCTGGGCAGAAAGTGGCTGAGCCAGGAGGGCGGC
CTGTACTTCAGCTTCCTGCTGAACCCCAAGGAGTTCGAGAACCTGCTGCAGCTGCCCCTGGTGCTGGGCC
TGAGCGTGAGCGAGGCCCTGGAGGAGATCACCGAGATCCCCTTCAGCCTGAAGTGGCCCAACGACGTGTA
CTTCCAGGAGAAGAAGGTGAGCGGCGTGCTGTGCGAGCTGAGCAAGGACAAGCTGATCGTGGGCATCGGC
ATCAACGTGAACCAGAGAGAGATCCCCGAGGAGATCAAGGACAGAGCCACCACCCTGTACGAGATCACCG
GCAAGGACTGGGACAGAAAGGAGGTGCTGCTGAAGGTGCTGAAGAGAATCAGCGAGAACCTGAAGAAGTT
CAAGGAGAAGAGCTTCAAGGAGTTCAAGGGCAAGATCGAGAGCAAGATGCTGTACCTGGGCGAGGAGGTG
AAGCTGCTGGGCGAGGGCAAGATCACCGGCAAGCTGGTGGGCCTGAGCGAGAAGGGCGGCGCCCTGATCC
TGACCGAGGAGGGCATCAAGGAGATCCTGAGCGGCGAGTTCAGCCTGAGAAGAAGCTTAATTAACATCTT
TTACCCATACGATGTTCCTGACTATGCGGGCTATCCCTATGACGTCCCGGACTATGCAGGATCCTATCCA
TATGACGTTCCAGATTACGCTGCTCAGTGCTGAGGCGCGCCACTTCTAAATAAGCGAATTTCTTATGATT
TATGATTTTTATTATTAAATAAGTTATAAAAAAAATAAGTGTATACAAATTTTAAAGTGACTCTTAGGTT
TTAAAACGAAAATTCTTATTCTTGAGTAACTCTTTCCTGTAGGTCAGGTTGCTTTCTCAGGTATAGTATG
AGGTCGCTCTTATTGACCACACCTCTACCGGCAGATCCGCTAGGGATAACAGGGTAATATAGATCTGTTT
AGCTTGCCTCGTCCCCGCCGGGTCACCCGGCCAGCGACATGGAGGCCCAGAATACCCTCCTTGACAGTCT
TGACGTGCGCAGCTCAGGGGCATGATGTGACTGTCGCCCGTACATTTAGCCCATACATCCCCATGTATAA
TCATTTGCATCCATACATTTTGATGGCCGCACGGCGCGAAGCAAAAATTACGGCTCCTCGCTGCAGACCT
GCGAGCAGGGAAACGCTCCCCTCACAGACGCGTTGAATTGTCCCCACGCCGCGCCCCTGTAGAGAAATAT
AAAAGGTTAGGATTTGCCACTGAGGTTCTTCTTTCATATACTTCCTTTTAAAATCTTGCTAGGATACAGT
TCTCACATCACATCCGAACATAAACAACCATGGGTAAGGAAAAGACTCACGTTTCGAGGCCGCGATTAAA
TTCCAACATGGATGCTGATTTATATGGGTATAAATGGGCTCGCGATAATGTCGGGCAATCAGGTGCGACA
ATCTATCGATTGTATGGGAAGCCCGATGCGCCAGAGTTGTTTCTGAAACATGGCAAAGGTAGCGTTGCCA
ATGATGTTACAGATGAGATGGTCAGACTAAACTGGCTGACGGAATTTATGCCTCTTCCGACCATCAAGCA
TTTTATCCGTACTCCTGATGATGCATGGTTACTCACCACTGCGATCCCCGGCAAAACAGCATTCCAGGTA
TTAGAAGAATATCCTGATTCAGGTGAAAATATTGTTGATGCGCTGGCAGTGTTCCTGCGCCGGTTGCATT
CGATTCCTGTTTGTAATTGTCCTTTTAACAGCGATCGCGTATTTCGTCTCGCTCAGGCGCAATCACGAAT
GAATAACGGTTTGGTTGATGCGAGTGATTTTGATGACGAGCGTAATGGCTGGCCTGTTGAACAAGTCTGG
AAAGAAATGCATAAGCTTTTGCCATTCTCACCGGATTCAGTCGTCACTCATGGTGATTTCTCACTTGATA
ACCTTATTTTTGACGAGGGGAAATTAATAGGTTGTATTGATGTTGGACGAGTCGGAATCGCAGACCGATA
CCAGGATCTTGCCATCCTATGGAACTGCCTCGGTGAGTTTTCTCCTTCATTACAGAAACGGCTTTTTCAA
AAATATGGTATTGATAATCCTGATATGAATAAATTGCAGTTTCATTTGATGCTCGATGAGTTTTTCTAAT
CAGTACTGACAATAAAAAGATTCTTGTTTTCAAGAACTTGTCATTTGTATAGTTTTTTTATATTGTAGTT
GTTCTATTTTAATCAAATGTTAGCGTGATTTATATTTTTTTTCGCCTCGACATCATCTGCCCAGATGCGA
AGTTAAGTGCGCAGAAAGTAATATCATGCGTCAATCGTATGTGAATGCTGGTCGCTATACTGCTGTCGAT
TCGATACTAACGCCGCCATCCAGTTTAAACGAGCTCGAATTCATCGATGATATCAGATCCACTAGTGGCC
TATGCGGCCGCGGATCTGCCGGTCTCCCTATAGTGAGTCGTATTAATTTCGATAAGCCAGGTTAACCTGC
ATTAATGAATCGGCCAACGCGCGGGGAGAGGCGGTTTGCGTATTGGGCGCTCTTCCGCTTCCTCGCTCAC
TGACTCGCTGCGCTCGGTCGTTCGGCTGCGGCGAGCGGTATCAGCTCACTCAAAGGCGGTAATACGGTTA
TCCACAGAATCAGGGGATAACGCAGGAAAGAACATGTGAGCAAAAGGCCAGCAAAAGGCCAGGAACCGTA
AAAAGGCCGCGTTGCTGGCGTTTTTCCATAGGCTCCGCCCCCCTGACGAGCATCACAAAAATCGACGCTC
AAGTCAGAGGTGGCGAAACCCGACAGGACTATAAAGATACCAGGCGTTTCCCCCTGGAAGCTCCCTCGTG
CGCTCTCCTGTTCCGACCCTGCCGCTTACCGGATACCTGTCCGCCTTTCTCCCTTCGGGAAGCGTGGCGC
TTTCTCATAGCTCACGCTGTAGGTATCTCAGTTCGGTGTAGGTCGTTCGCTCCAAGCTGGGCTGTGTGCA
CGAACCCCCCGTTCAGCCCGACCGCTGCGCCTTATCCGGTAACTATCGTCTTGAGTCCAACCCGGTAAGA
CACGACTTATCGCCACTGGCAGCAGCCACTGGTAACAGGATTAGCAGAGCGAGGTATGTAGGCGGTGCTA
CAGAGTTCTTGAAGTGGTGGCCTAACTACGGCTACACTAGAAGAACAGTATTTGGTATCTGCGCTCTGCT
GAAGCCAGTTACCTTCGGAAAAAGAGTTGGTAGCTCTTGATCCGGCAAACAAACCACCGCTGGTAGCGGT
GGTTTTTTTGTTTGCAAGCAGCAGATTACGCGCAGAAAAAAAGGATCTCAAGAAGATCCTTTGATCTTTT
CTACGGGGTCTGACGCTCAGTGGAACGAAAACTCACGTTAAGGGATTTTGGTCATGAGATTATCAAAAAG
GATCTTCACCTAGATCCTTTTAAATTAAAAATGAAGTTTTAAATCAATCTAAAGTATATATGAGTAAACT
TGGTCTGACAGTTACCAATGCTTAATCAGTGAGGCACCTATCTCAGCGATCTGTCTATTTCGTTCATCCA
TAGTTGCCTGACTCCCCGTCGTGTAGATAACTACGATACGGGAGGGCTTACCATCTGGCCCCAGTGCTGC
AATGATACCGCGAGACCCACGCTCACCGGCTCCAGATTTATCAGCAATAAACCAGCCAGCCGGAAGGGCC
GAGCGCAGAAGTGGTCCTGCAACTTTATCCGCCTCCATCCAGTCTATTAATTGTTGCCGGGAAGCTAGAG
TAAGTAGTTCGCCAGTTAATAGTTTGCGCAACGTTGTTGCCATTGCTACAGGCATCGTGGTGTCACGCTC
GTCGTTTGGTATGGCTTCATTCAGCTCCGGTTCCCAACGATCAAGGCGAGTTACATGATCCCCCATGTTG
TGCAAAAAAGCGGTTAGCTCCTTCGGTCCTCCGATCGTTGTCAGAAGTAAGTTGGCCGCAGTGTTATCAC
TCATGGTTATGGCAGCACTGCATAATTCTCTTACTGTCATGCCATCCGTAAGATGCTTTTCTGTGACTGG
TGAGTACTCAACCAAGTCATTCTGAGAATAGTGTATGCGGCGACCGAGTTGCTCTTGCCCGGCGTCAATA
CGGGATAATACCGCGCCACATAGCAGAACTTTAAAAGTGCTCATCATTGGAAAACGTTCTTCGGGGCGAA
AACTCTCAAGGATCTTACCGCTGTTGAGATCCAGTTCGATGTAACCCACTCGTGCACCCAACTGATCTTC
AGCATCTTTTACTTTCACCAGCGTTTCTGGGTGAGCAAAAACAGGAAGGCAAAATGCCGCAAAAAAGGGA
ATAAGGGCGACACGGAAATGTTGAATACTCATACTCTTCCTTTTTCAATATTATTGAAGCATTTATCAGG
GTTATTGTCTCATGAGCGGATACATATTTGAATGTATTTAGAAAAATAAACAAATAGGGGTTCCGCGCAC
ATTTCCCCGAAAAGTGCCACCTGACGTCTAAGAAACCATTATTATCATGACATTAACCTATAAAAATAGG
CGTATCACGAGGCCCTTTCGTCTCGCGCGTTTCGGTGATGACGGTGAAAACCTCTGACACATGCAGCTCC
CGGAGACGGTCACAGCTTGTCTGTAAGCGGATGCCGGGAGCAGACAAGCCCGTCAGGGCGCGTCAGCGGG
TGTTGGCGGGTGTCGGGGCTGGCTTAACTATGCGGCATCAGAGCAGATTGTACTGAGAGTGCACCATATG
GACATATTGTCGTTAGAACGCGGCTACAATTAATACATAACCTTATGTATCATACACATACGATTTAGGT
GACACTATAGA
